>Addgene plasmid #86138 | pMXs2-RAC1 | addgene partial sequence | sequence record 172957 | Addgene Partial NGS Result
TGTCTGACTGTGTTTCTGTATTTGTCTGAAAATTAGGGCCAGACTGTTACCACTCCCTTAAGTTTGACCT
TAGGTCACTGGAAAGATGTCGAGCGGATCGCTCACAACCAGTCGGTAGATGTCAAGAAGAGACGTTGGGT
TACCTTCTGCTCTGCAGAATGGCCAACCTTTAACGTCGGATGGCCGCGAGACGGCACCTTTAACCGAGAC
CTCATCACCCAGGTTAAGATCAAGGTCTTTTCACCTGGCCCGCATGGACACCCAGACCAGGTCCCCTACA
TCGTGACCTGGGAAGCCTTGGCTTTTGACCCCCCTCCCTGGGTCAAGCCCTTTGTACACCCTAAGCCTCC
GCCTCCTCTTCCTCCATCCGCCCCGTCTCTCCCCCTTGAACCTCCTCGTTCGACCCCGCCTCGATCCTCC
CTTTATCCAGCCCTCACTCCTTCTCTAGGCGCCCCCATATGGCCATATGAGATCTTATATGGGGCACCCC
CGCCCCTTGTAAACTTCCCTGACCCTGACATGACAAGAGTTACTAACAGCCCCTCTCTCCAAGCTCACTT
ACAGGCTCTCTACTTAGTCCAGCACGAAGTCTGGAGACCTCTGGCGGCAGCCTACCAAGAACAACTGGAC
CGACCGGTGGTACCTCACCCTTACCGAGTCGGCGACACAGTGTGGGTCCGCCGACACCAGACTAAGAACC
TAGAACCTCGCTGGAAAGGACCTTACACAGTCCTGCTGACCACCCCCACCGCCCTCAAAGTAGACGGCAT
CGCAGCTTGGATACACGCCGCCCACGTGAAGGCTGCCGACCCCGGGGGTGGACCATCCTCTAGACTGCCG
GATCTAGCTAGTTAATTAAGGATCCGCCACCATGGACTATAAGGACCATGATGGAGATTATAAGGACCAC
GATATTGACTATAAAGACGATGACGACAAAGGGGGC
[528 nt withheld, positions 947-1474]
TGTCCGCCCCCCGTTAAGAAGAGGAAACGGAAGTGTTTGTTGCTGTAGGCGGCCGCAGGCATGGTGAGCA
AGGGCGAGGAGCTGTTCACCGGGGTGGTGCCCATCCTGGTCGAGCTGGACGGCGACGTAAACGGCCACAA
GTTCAGCGTGTCCGGCGAGGGCGAGGGCGATGCCACCTACGGCAAGCTGACCCTGAAGTTCATCTGCACC
ACCGGCAAGCTGCCCGTGCCCTGGCCCACCCTCGTGACCACCCTGACCTACGGCGTGCAGTGCTTCAGCC
GCTACCCCGACCACATGAAGCAGCACGACTTCTTCAAGTCCGCCATGCCCGAAGGCTACGTCCAGGAGCG
CACCATCTTCTTCAAGGACGACGGCAACTACAAGACCCGCGCCGAGGTGAAGTTCGAGGGCGACACCCTG
GTGAACCGCATCGAGCTGAAGGGCATCGACTTCAAGGAGGACGGCAACATCCTGGGGCACAAGCTGGAGT
ACAACTACAACAGCCACAACGTCTATATCATGGCCGACAAGCAGAAGAACGGCATCAAGGTGAACTTCAA
GATCCGCCACAACATCGAGGACGGCAGCGTGCAGCTCGCCGACCACTACCAGCAGAACACCCCCATCGGC
GACGGCCCCGTGCTGCTGCCCGACAACCACTACCTGAGCACCCAGTCCGCCCTGAGCAAAGACCCCAACG
AGAAGCGCGATCACATGGTCCTGCTGGAGTTCGTGACCGCCGCCGGGATCACTCTCGGCATGGACGAGCT
GTACAAGGGC
