>Addgene plasmid #86138 | pMXs2-RAC1 | addgene partial sequence | sequence record 172958 | Addgene Partial NGS Result
TGTGCGTTTGTCTATATGTTATTTTCCACCATATTGCCGTCTTTTGGCAATGTGAGGGCCCGGAAACCTG
GCCCTGTCTTCTTGACGAGCATTCCTAGGGGTCTTTCCCCTCTCGCCAAAGGAATGCAAGGTCTGTTGAA
TGTCGTGAAGGAAGCAGTTCCTCTGGAAGCTTCTTGAAGACAAACAACGTCTGTAGCGACCCTTTGCAGG
CAGCGGAACCCCCCACCTGGCGACAGGTGCCTCTGCGGCCAAAAGCCACGTGTATAAGATACACCTGCAA
AGGCGGCACAACCCCAGTGCCACGTTGTGAGTTGGATAGTTGTGGAAAGAGTCAAATGGCTCTCCTCAAG
CGTATTCAACAAGGGGCTGAAGGATGCCCAGAAGGTACCCCATTGTATGGGATCTGATCTGGGGCCTCGG
TGCACATGCTTTACATGTGTTTAGTCGAGGTTAAAAAAACGTCTAGGCCCCCCGAACCACGGGGACGTGG
TTTTCCTTTGAAAAACACGATGATAATATGGCCACAACCATGGTTCCTTTGTCTCAAGAAGAATCCACCC
TCATTGAAAGAGCAACGGCTACAATCAACAGCATCCCCATCTCTGAAGACTACAGCGTCGCCAGCGCAGC
TCTCTCTAGCGACGGCCGCATCTTCACTGGTGTCAATGTATATCATTTTACTGGGGGACCTTGTGCAGAA
CTCGTGGTGCTGGGCACTGCTGCTGCTGCGGCAGCTGGCAACCTGACTTGTATCGTCGCGATCGGAAATG
AGAACAGGGGCATCTTGAGCCCCTGCGGACGGTGCCGACAGGTGCTTCTCGATCTGCATCCTGGGATCAA
AGCCATAGTGAAGGACAGTGATGGACAGCCGACGGCAGTTGGGATTCGTGAATTGCTGCCCTCTGGTTAT
GTGTGGGAGGGCGGAGGTGGTGGAGCTAGCGGCAGCGGCGCCACCAACTTCAGCCTGCTGAAGCAGGCCG
GCGACGTGGAGGAGAACCCCGGCCCCATGGTGTCTAAGGGCGAAGAGCTGATTAAGGAGAACATGCACAT
GAAGCTGTATATGGAGGGCACCGTGAACAACCACCACTTCAAGTGCACATCCGAGGGCGAAGGCAAGCCC
TACGAGGGCACCCAGACCATGAGAATCAAGGTGGTCGAGGGCGGCCCTCTCCCCTTCGCCTTCGACATCC
TGGCTACCAGCTTCATGTACGGCAGCAGAACCTTCATCAACCACACCCAGGGCATCCCCGACTTCTTTAA
GCAGTCCTTCCCTGAGGGCTTCACATGGGAGAGAGTCACCACATACGAAGACGGGGGCGTGCTGACCGCT
ACCCAGGACACCAGCCTCCAGGACGGCTGCCTCATCTACAACGTCAAGATCAGAGGGGTGAACTTCCCAT
CCAACGGCCCTGTGATGCAGAAGAAAACACTCGGCTGGGAGGCCAACACCGAGATGCTGTACCCCGCTGA
CGGCGGCCTGGAAGGCAGAAGCGACATGGCCCTGAAGCTCGTGGGCGGGGGCCACCTGATCTGCAACTTC
AAGACCACATACAGATCCAAGAAACCCGCTAAGAACCTCAAGATGCCCGGCGTCTACTATGTGGACCACA
GACTGGAAAGAATCAAGGAGGCCGACAAAGAGACCTACGTCGAGCAGCACGAGGTGGCTGTGGCCAGATA
CTGCGACCTCCCTAGCAAACTGGGGCACAAACTTAATTGAACGCGTTAAGTCGACGATAAAATAAAAGAT
TTTATTTTGTCTCCAGAAAAAGGGGGGAATGAAAGACCCCACCTGTAGGTTTGGCAAGCTAGCTTAAGTA
ACGCCATTTTGCAAGGCATGGAAAAATACATAACTGAGAATAGAGAAGTTCAGATCAAGGTCAGGAACAG
ATGGAACAGCTGAATATGGGCCAAACAGGATATCTGTGGTAAGCAGTTCCTGCCCCGGCTCAGGGCCAAG
AACAGATGGAACAGCTGAATATGGGCCAAACAGGATATCTGTGGTAAGCAGTTCCTGCCCCGGCTCAGGG
CCAAGAACAGATGGTCCCCAGATGCGGTCCAGCCCTCAGCAGTTTCTAGAGAACCATCAGATGTTTCCAG
GGTGCCCCAAGGACCTGAAATGACCCTGTGCCTTATTTGAACTAACCAATCAGTTCGCTTCTCGCTTCTG
TTCGCGCGCTTCTGCTCCCCGAGCTCAATAAAAGAGCCCACAACCCCTCACTCGGGGCGCCAGTCCTCCG
ATTGACTGAGTCGCCCGGGTACCCGTGTATCCAATAAACCCTCTTGCAGTTGCATCCGACTTGTGGTCTC
GCTGTTCCTTGGGAGGGTCTCCTCTGAGTGATTGACTACCCGTCAGCGGGGGTCTTTCACATGCAGCATG
TATCAAAATTAATTTGGTTTTTTTTCTTAAGTATTTACATTAAATGGCCATAGTTGCATTAATGAATCGG
CCAACGCGCGGGGAGAGGCGGTTTGCGTATTGGGCGCTCTTCCGCTTCCTCGCTCACTGACTCGCTGCGC
TCGGTCGTTCGGCTGCGGCGAGCGGTATCAGCTCACTCAAAGGCGGTAATACGGTTATCCACAGA
