[The description below was written by a language model from this plasmid's Addgene catalogue record.]
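Description:
pMXs2-RAC1 is a retroviral mammalian expression plasmid built on the pMXs2-IRES-Bsd-p2A-RFP backbone. It is maintained in bacteria as a high-copy plasmid under ampicillin selection. No feature table accompanies the record, so the promoter, the origin of replication and the viral elements are not explicitly listed. pMXs-family vectors are generally Moloney murine leukemia virus-based, with long terminal repeats flanking a packaging signal and the expression cassette, so that the transcript can be packaged into retroviral particles and integrated into the genome of dividing target cells.

The payload is human RAC1, a small Rho-family GTPase, supplied as a codon-optimized open reading frame with an N-terminal 3xFLAG tag for detection or immunoprecipitation. Downstream of RAC1, an internal ribosome entry site (IRES) drives cap-independent translation of a second open reading frame on the same transcript. This second frame encodes the blasticidin resistance gene (Bsd) linked to RFP through a P2A self-cleaving peptide. A single mRNA therefore yields three separate proteins: tagged RAC1, the blasticidin selection marker and a red fluorescent reporter. Transduced cells can thus be enriched by drug selection and also tracked by fluorescence. The depositor notes that a GFP sequence lies after the stop codon of the RAC1 open reading frame but is not translated, so no green fluorescence is expected from it.

The construct is suited to stable expression of RAC1 in mammalian cells. It was deposited in connection with a study of gene essentiality and synthetic lethal interactions with oncogenic Ras, although the record does not describe the specific experiment in which it was used.
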