Addgene plasmid #86138: pMXs2-RAC1
Purpose: Retrolviral vector expressing RAC1-IRES-Bsd-p2A-RFP
Depositing lab: David Sabatini. Depositing organization: Whitehead Institute for Biomedical Research. Publication: Gene Essentiality Profiling Reveals Gene Networks and Synthetic Lethal Interactions with Oncogenic Ras. Wang T, Yu H, Hughes NW, Liu B, Kendirli A, Klein K, Chen WW, Lander ES, Sabatini DM. Cell. 2017 Feb 1. pii: S0092-8674(17)30061-2. doi: 10.1016/j.cell.2017.01.013. PubMed 28162770.
Backbone
  Vector backbone: pMXs2-IRES-Bsd-p2A-RFP
  Vector type: Mammalian Expression, Retroviral
  Selectable markers: Blasticidin
Growth in bacteria
  Bacterial resistance: Ampicillin, 100 μg/mL
  Growth temperature: 37°C
  Growth strain: NEB Stable
  Copy number: High Copy
Gene/Insert
  Gene/Insert name: RAC1
  Species: H. sapiens (human)
  Entrez Gene: RAC1 (a.k.a. MIG5, MRD48, Rac-1, TC-25, p21-Rac1)
  Tag / fusion protein: 3xFLAG (N terminal on insert)
Terms and licenses: Academic/Nonprofit Terms; Industry Terms: Not Available to Industry
Depositor comments: NOTE: GFP sequence present after the stop codon of the ORF that is not translated. RAC1 sequence is codon-optimized.
How to cite: pMXs2-RAC1 was a gift from David Sabatini (Addgene plasmid # 86138 ; http://n2t.net/addgene:86138 ; RRID:Addgene_86138)
